>Addgene plasmid #118856 | pQLinkHD_EBFP2-LSSmOrange | addgene full sequence | sequence record 231176 | Addgene NGS Result
CTCGAGCTTAATTAACAACACCATTTGTCGAGAAATCATAAAAAATTTATTTGCTTTGTGAGCGGATAAC
AATTATAATAGATTCAATTGTGAGCGGATAACAATTTCACACAGAATTCATTAAAGAGGAGAAATTAACT
ATGAAACATCACCATCACCATCACCATGGTGCTGCAGGTACAAGTTTGTACAAAAAAGCAGGCTTCATGG
TGAGCAAGGGCGAGGAGCTGTTCACCGGGGTGGTGCCCATCCTGGTCGAGCTGGACGGCGACGTAAACGG
CCACAAGTTCAGCGTGAGGGGCGAGGGCGAGGGCGATGCCACCAACGGCAAGCTGACCCTGAAGTTCATC
TGCACCACCGGCAAGCTGCCCGTGCCCTGGCCCACCCTCGTGACCACCCTGAGCCACGGCGTGCAGTGCT
TCGCCCGCTACCCCGACCACATGAAGCAGCACGACTTCTTCAAGTCCGCCATGCCCGAAGGCTACGTCCA
GGAGCGCACCATCTTCTTCAAGGACGACGGCACCTACAAGACCCGCGCCGAGGTGAAGTTCGAGGGCGAC
ACCCTAGTGAACCGCATCGAGCTGAAGGGCGTCGACTTCAAGGAGGACGGCAACATCCTGGGGCACAAGC
TGGAGTACAACTTCAACAGCCACAACATCTATATCATGGCCGTCAAGCAGAAGAACGGCATCAAGGTGAA
CTTCAAGATCCGCCACAACGTGGAGGACGGCAGCGTGCAGCTCGCCGACCACTACCAGCAGAACACCCCC
ATCGGCGACGGCCCCGTGCTGCTGCCCGACAGCCACTACCTGAGCACCCAGTCCGTGCTGAGCAAAGACC
CCAACGAGAAGCGCGATCACATGGTCCTGCTGGAGTTCCGCACCGCCGCCGGGATCACTCTCGGCATGGA
CGAGCTGTACAAGACCGGTGCCGGAGGTGGGGGCCTAGGAATGGTGAGCAAGGGCGAGGAGAATAACATG
GCCATCATCAAGGAGTTCATGCGCTTCAAGGTGCGCATGGAGGGCTCCGTGAACGGCCACGAGTTCGAGA
TCGAGGGCGAGGGCGAGGGCCGCCCCTACGAGGGCTTTCAGACCGTTAAGCTGAAGGTGACCAAGGGTGG
CCCCCTGCCCTTCGCCTGGGACATCTTGTCCCCTCAGTTCACCTACGGCTCCAAGGCCTACGTGAAGCAC
CCCGCCGACATCCCCGACTACCTCAAGCTGTCCTTCCCCGAGGGCTTCAAGTGGGAGCGCGTGATGAACT
TCGAGGACGGCGGCGTGGTGACCGTGACTCAGGACTCCTCCCTGCAGGACGGCGAGTTCATCTACAAGGT
GAAGCTGCGCGGCACCAACTTCCCCTCCGACGGCCCCGTAATGCAGAAGAAGACCATGGGCATGGAGGCC
TCCTCCGAGCGGATGTACCCCGAGGACGGCGCCCTGAAGGGCGAGGACAAGCTCAGGCTGAAGCTGAAGG
ACGGCGGCCACTACACCTCCGAGGTCAAGACCACCTACAAGGCCAAGAAGCCCGTGCAGTTGCCCGGCGC
CTACATCGTCGACATCAAGTTGGACATCACCTCCCACAACGAGGACTACACCATCGTGGAACAGTACGAA
CGCGCCGAGGGCCGCCACTCCACCGGAGGCATGGACGAGCTGTACAAGTAAAAGCTTGACCCAGCTTTCT
TGTACAAAGTGGTAAGCTTAATTAGCTGAGCTTGGACTCCTGTTGATAGATCCAGTAATGACCTCAGAAC
TCCATCTGGATTTGTTCAGAACGCTCGGTTGCCGCCGGGCGTTTTTTATTGGTGAGAATCCAAGTAACAA
CACCATTTAAATGGAGTGGTTACAAATGGAGTGGTTAATTAAGGCTAGCTTGGCGAGATTTTCAGGAGCT
AAGGAAGCTAAAATGGAGAAAAAAATCACTGGATATACCACCGTTGATATATCCCAATGGCATCGTAAAG
AACATTTTGAGGCATTTCAGTCAGTTGCTCAATGTACCTATAACCAGACCGTTCAGCTGGATATTACGGC
CTTTTTAAAGACCGTAAAGAAAAATAAGCACAAGTTTTATCCGGCCTTTATTCACATTCTTGCCCGCCTG
ATGAATGCTCATCCGGAATTTCGTATGGCAATGAAAGACGGTGAGCTGGTGATATGGGATAGTGTTCACC
CTTGTTACACCGTTTTCCATGAGCAAACTGAAACGTTTTCATCGCTCTGGAGTGAATACCACGACGATTT
CCGGCAGTTTCTACACATATATTCGCAAGATGTGGCGTGTTACGGTGAAAACCTGGCCTATTTCCCTAAA
GGGTTTATTGAGAATATGTTTTTCGTCTCAGCCAATCCCTGGGTGAGTTTCACCAGTTTTGATTTAAACG
TGGCCAATATGGACAACTTCTTCGCCCCCGTTTTCACCATGGGCAAATATTATACGCAAGGCGACAAGGT
GCTGATGCCGCTGGCGATTCAGGTTCATCATGCCGTTTGTGATGGCTTCCATGTCGGCAGAATGCTTAAT
GAATTACAACAGTACTGCGATGAGTGGCAGGGCGGGGCGTAATTTTTTTAAGGCAGTTATTGGTGCCCTT
AAACGCCTGGGGTAATGACTCTCTAGCTTGAGGCATCAAATAAAACGAAAGGCTCAGTCGAAAGACTGGG
CCTTTCGTTTTATCTGTTGTTTGTCGGTGAACGCTCTCCTGAGTAGGACAAATCCGCCCTCTAGATTACG
TGCAGTCGATGATAAGCTGTCAAACATGAGAATTGTGCCTAATGAGTGAGCTAACTTACATTAATTGCGT
TGCGCTCACTGCCCGCTTTCCAGTCGGGAAACCTGTCGTGCCAGCTGCATTAATGAATCGGCCAACGCGC
GGGGAGAGGCGGTTTGCGTATTGGGCGCCAGGGTGGTTTTTCTTTTCACCAGTGAGACGGGCAACAGCTG
ATTGCCCTTCACCGCCTGGCCCTGAGAGAGTTGCAGCAAGCGGTCCACGCTGGTTTGCCCCAGCAGGCGA
AAATCCTGTTTGATGGTGGTTAACGGCGGGATATAACATGAGCTGTCTTCGGTATCGTCGTATCCCACTA
CCGAGATATCCGCACCAACGCGCAGCCCGGACTCGGTAATGGCGCGCATTGCGCCCAGCGCCATCTGATC
GTTGGCAACCAGCATCGCAGTGGGAACGATGCCCTCATTCAGCATTTGCATGGTTTGTTGAAAACCGGAC
ATGGCACTCCAGTCGCCTTCCCGTTCCGCTATCGGCTGAATTTGATTGCGAGTGAGATATTTATGCCAGC
CAGCCAGACGCAGACGCGCCGAGACAGAACTTAATGGGCCCGCTAACAGCGCGATTTGCTGGTGACCCAA
TGCGACCAGATGCTCCACGCCCAGTCGCGTACCGTCTTCATGGGAGAAAATAATACTGTTGATGGGTGTC
TGGTCAGAGACATCAAGAAATAACGCCGGAACATTAGTGCAGGCAGCTTCCACAGCAATGGCATCCTGGT
CATCCAGCGGATAGTTAATGATCAGCCCACTGACGCGTTGCGCGAGAAGATTGTGCACCGCCGCTTTACA
GGCTTCGACGCCGCTTCGTTCTACCATCGACACCACCACGCTGGCACCCAGTTGATCGGCGCGAGATTTA
ATCGCCGCGACAATTTGCGACGGCGCGTGCAGGGCCAGACTGGAGGTGGCAACGCCAATCAGCAACGACT
GTTTGCCCGCCAGTTGTTGTGCCACGCGGTTGGGAATGTAATTCAGCTCCGCCATCGCCGCTTCCACTTT
TTCCCGCGTTTTCGCAGAAACGTGGCTGGCCTGGTTCACCACGCGGGAAACGGTCTGATAAGAGACACCG
GCATACTCTGCGACATCGTATAACGTTACTGGTTTCACATTCACCACCCTGAATTGACTCTCTTCCGGGC
GCTATCATGCCATACCGCGAAAGGTTTTGCACCATTCGATGGTGTCGGAATTTCGGGCAGCGTTGGGTCC
TGGCCACGGGTGCGCATGATCTAGAGCTGCCTCGCGCGTTTCGGTGATGACGGTGAAAACCTCTGACACA
TGCAGCTCCCGGAGACGGTCACAGCTTGTCTGTAAGCGGATGCCGGGAGCAGACAAGCCCGTCAGGGCGC
GTCAGCGGGTGTTGGCGGGTGTCGGGGCGCAGCCATGACCCAGTCACGTAGCGATAGCGGAGTGTATACT
GGCTTAACTATGCGGCATCAGAGCAGATTGTACTGAGAGTGCACCACATGCGGTGTGAAATACCGCACAG
ATGCGTAAGGAGAAAATACCGCATCAGGCGCTCTTCCGCTTCCTCGCTCACTGACTCGCTGCGCTCGGTC
GTTCGGCTGCGGCGAGCGGTATCAGCTCACTCAAAGGCGGTAATACGGTTATCCACAGAATCAGGGGATA
ACGCAGGAAAGAACATGTGAGCAAAAGGCCAGCAAAAGGCCAGGAACCGTAAAAAGGCCGCGTTGCTGGC
GTTTTTCCATAGGCTCCGCCCCCCTGACGAGCATCACAAAAATCGACGCTCAAGTCAGAGGTGGCGAAAC
CCGACAGGACTATAAAGATACCAGGCGTTTCCCCCTGGAAGCTCCCTCGTGCGCTCTCCTGTTCCGACCC
TGCCGCTTACCGGATACCTGTCCGCCTTTCTCCCTTCGGGAAGCGTGGCGCTTTCTCATAGCTCACGCTG
TAGGTATCTCAGTTCGGTGTAGGTCGTTCGCTCCAAGCTGGGCTGTGTGCACGAACCCCCCGTTCAGCCC
GACCGCTGCGCCTTATCCGGTAACTATCGTCTTGAGTCCAACCCGGTAAGACACGACTTATCGCCACTGG
CAGCAGCCACTGGTAACAGGATTAGCAGAGCGAGGTATGTAGGCGGTGCTACAGAGTTCTTGAAGTGGTG
GCCTAACTACGGCTACACTAGAAGGACAGTATTTGGTATCTGCGCTCTGCTGAAGCCAGTTACCTTCGGA
AAAAGAGTTGGTAGCTCTTGATCCGGCAAACAAACCACCGCTGGTAGCGGTGGTTTTTTTGTTTGCAAGC
AGCAGATTACGCGCAGAAAAAAAGGATCTCAAGAAGATCCTTTGATCTTTTCTACGGGGTCTGACGCTCA
GTGGAACGAAAACTCACGTTAAGGGATTTTGGTCATGAGATTATCAAAAAGGATCTTCACCTAGATCCTT
TTAAATTAAAAATGAAGTTTTAAATCAATCTAAAGTATATATGAGTAAACTTGGTCTGACAGTTACCAAT
GCTTAATCAGTGAGGCACCTATCTCAGCGATCTGTCTATTTCGTTCATCCATAGTTGCCTGACTCCCCGT
CGTGTAGATAACTACGATACGGGAGGGCTTACCATCTGGCCCCAGTGCTGCAATGATACCGCGAGACCCA
CGCTCACCGGCTCCAGATTTATCAGCAATAAACCAGCCAGCCGGAAGGGCCGAGCGCAGAAGTGGTCCTG
CAACTTTATCCGCCTCCATCCAGTCTATTAATTGTTGCCGGGAAGCTAGAGTAAGTAGTTCGCCAGTTAA
TAGTTTGCGCAACGTTGTTGCCATTGCTACAGGCATCGTGGTGTCACGCTCGTCGTTTGGTATGGCTTCA
TTCAGCTCCGGTTCCCAACGATCAAGGCGAGTTACATGATCCCCCATGTTGTGCAAAAAAGCGGTTAGCT
CCTTCGGTCCTCCGATCGTTGTCAGAAGTAAGTTGGCCGCAGTGTTATCACTCATGGTTATGGCAGCACT
GCATAATTCTCTTACTGTCATGCCATCCGTAAGATGCTTTTCTGTGACTGGTGAGTACTCAACCAAGTCA
TTCTGAGAATAGTGTATGCGGCGACCGAGTTGCTCTTGCCCGGCGTCAATACGGGATAATACCGCGCCAC
ATAGCAGAACTTTAAAAGTGCTCATCATTGGAAAACGTTCTTCGGGGCGAAAACTCTCAAGGATCTTACC
GCTGTTGAGATCCAGTTCGATGTAACCCACTCGTGCACCCAACTGATCTTCAGCATCTTTTACTTTCACC
AGCGTTTCTGGGTGAGCAAAAACAGGAAGGCAAAATGCCGCAAAAAAGGGAATAAGGGCGACACGGAAAT
GTTGAATACTCATACTCTTCCTTTTTCAATATTATTGAAGCATTTATCAGGGTTATTGTCTCATGAGCGG
ATACATATTTGAATGTATTTAGAAAAATAAACAAATAGGGGTTCCGCGCACATTTCCCCGAAAAGTGCCA
CCTGACGTCTAAGAAACCATTATTATCATGACATTAACCTATAAAAATAGGCGTATCACGAGGCCCTTTC
GTCTTCAC
Features (pLannotate 1.2.2; 20 found; start..end, strand, type, name):
     36..80      +  promoter       T5 promoter: bacteriophage T5 promoter for E. coli RNA polymerase, with embedded lac operator
     88..104     +  protein_bind   lac operator: The lac repressor binds to the lac operator to inhibit transcription in E. coli. This inhibition can be relieved by adding lactose or isopropyl-β-D-thiogalactopyranoside (IPTG). lac repressor encoded by lacI
    147..167     +  CDS            7xHis: 6xHis affinity tag
    180..204     +  protein_bind   attB1: mutant version of attB; recombination site for the Gateway® BP reaction BP Clonase™
    207..923     +  CDS            EBFP2: EBFP2 is a basic (constitutively fluorescent) blue fluorescent protein published in 2007, derived from Aequorea victoria. It is reported to be a rapidly-maturing monomer with moderate acid sensitivity.
    951..1658    +  CDS            LSSmOrange: LSSmOrange is a basic (constitutively fluorescent) long stokes shift fluorescent protein published in 2012, derived from Discosoma sp.. It has moderate acid sensitivity.
   1669..1693    -  protein_bind   attB2: mutant version of attB; recombination site for the Gateway® BP reaction BP Clonase™
   1715..1809    +  terminator     lambda t0 terminator: transcription terminator from phage lambda
   1874..1902    +  promoter       cat promoter (fragment): promoter of the E. coli cat gene encoding chloramphenicol acetyltransferase
   1903..2559    +  CDS            cat: CAT_ECOLX - Experimental evidence at protein level: Swiss-Prot protein existence level 1. This enzyme is an effector of chloramphenicol resistance in bacteria. From Escherichia coli. This protein is used as a marker in many commonly used cloning vectors, such as pACYC184.
   2627..2713    +  terminator     rrnB T1 terminator: Escherichia coli rrnB; transcription terminator T1 from the E. coli rrnB gene
   2736..2753    -  promoter       tet promoter (fragment): E. coli promoter for tetracycline efflux protein gene
   2772..2793    -  protein_bind   CAP binding site: CAP binding activates transcription in the presence of cAMP. E. coli catabolite activator protein
   2806..3888    -  CDS            lacI: lac repressor; lacI; The lac repressor binds to the lac operator to inhibit transcription in E. coli. This inhibition can be relieved by adding lactose or isopropyl-β-D-thiogalactopyranoside (IPTG).
   3889..3966    -  promoter       lacIq promoter: lacI (mutant); In the lacIq allele, a single base change in the promoter boosts expression of the lacI gene about 10-fold.
   4015..4056    +  CDS            rop (fragment): Rop protein, which maintains plasmids at low copy number; rop
   4158..4298    +  misc_feature   bom: basis of mobility region from pBR322
   4484..5072    -  rep_origin     ori: high-copy-number ColE1/pMB1/pBR322/pUC origin of replication
   5243..6103    -  CDS            AmpR: β-lactamase; bla; confers resistance to ampicillin, carbenicillin, and related antibiotics
   6104..6208    -  promoter       AmpR promoter: bla
