[The description below was written by a language model from this plasmid's Addgene catalogue record and pLannotate feature annotations shown in this document.]
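Description:
pQLinkHD_EBFP2-LSSmOrange is a 6.3 kb bacterial expression plasmid built on the pQLinkHD backbone, a pQE-style, Gateway-compatible vector for IPTG-inducible protein production in E. coli. It replicates from a high-copy ColE1/pMB1-type origin (a bom region and only a fragment of rop remain) and is selected with ampicillin through the bla gene and its own promoter. The feature table also shows a chloramphenicol acetyltransferase coding sequence preceded by only a fragment of the cat promoter and followed by the rrnB T1 terminator. The catalogue lists ampicillin as the only selection.

The payload is a tandem fusion of two fluorescent proteins. A bacteriophage T5 promoter with embedded and downstream lac operators drives an N-terminal His tag, an attB1 site left by Gateway recombination, the blue Aequorea-derived EBFP2, a short peptide linker, and then the Discosoma-derived long-Stokes-shift protein LSSmOrange. This is followed by attB2 and the lambda t0 terminator. The record lists the substitutions that define each fluorescent protein variant relative to its parent. A plasmid-borne lacI gene under the up-regulated lacIq promoter supplies enough repressor to keep the T5/lac promoter off until inducer is added, so tight control does not depend on the host strain.

The stated purpose is expression of the fluorescent protein with an N-terminal His tag, which allows affinity purification of the fusion. The record recommends a cloning strain for propagation and BL21 for protein production. The associated publication concerns fluorescence multiplexing by spectral imaging and combinatorics, which suggests that this linked blue/long-Stokes-shift orange pair is one of a set of fluorophore combinations with distinguishable spectral signatures. The record does not describe this role explicitly.
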