Addgene plasmid #118856: pQLinkHD_EBFP2-LSSmOrange
Purpose: fluorescent protein expression with an N-terminal His-tag
Depositing lab: Marc Birtwistle. Depositing organization: Clemson University. Publication: Fluorescence Multiplexing with Spectral Imaging and Combinatorics. Holzapfel HY, Stern AD, Bouhaddou M, Anglin CM, Putur D, Comer S, Birtwistle MR. ACS Comb Sci. 2018 Nov 12;20(11):653-659. doi: 10.1021/acscombsci.8b00101. Epub 2018 Oct 30. PubMed 30339749.
Backbone
  Vector backbone: pQLinkHD
  Vector type: Bacterial Expression
Growth in bacteria
  Bacterial resistance: Ampicillin, 100 μg/mL
  Growth temperature: 37°C
  Growth strain: DH5alpha
  Growth instructions: Use BL21 for protein expression.
  Copy number: High Copy
Gene/Insert
  Gene/Insert name: EBFP2-LSSmOrange
  Mutation: EBFP1.2-I128V/V150I/ D155V/V224R and for LSSmOrangeA44V,F84L, W145M, I165D, M167L, G202D substitutions and and TGAGGGGLG between FPs
  Tag / fusion protein: His-tag (N terminal on insert)
  Cloning method: Gateway Cloning
  Sequencing primers: 5′ pQE_F CCCGAAAAGTGCCACCTG or pQE_65 TGAGCGGATAACAATTTCACACAG; 3′ pQE_R GTTCTGAGGTCATTACTGG
Terms and licenses: Academic/Nonprofit Terms; Industry Terms: Not Available to Industry
How to cite: pQLinkHD_EBFP2-LSSmOrange was a gift from Marc Birtwistle (Addgene plasmid # 118856 ; http://n2t.net/addgene:118856 ; RRID:Addgene_118856)
