>Addgene plasmid #118856 | pQLinkHD_EBFP2-LSSmOrange | depositor partial sequence | sequence record 224644 | pQE65 was the primer used to obtain seqence data
NNNNNNNNNNNNNNNTTAACTATGAACATCACCATCACCATCACCATGGTGCTGCAGGTACAAGTTTGTA
CAAAAAAGCAGGCTTCATGGTGAGCAAGGGCGAGGAGCTGTTCACCGGGGTGGTGCCCATCCTGGTCGAG
CTGGACGGCGACGTAAACGGCCACAAGTTCAGCGTGAGGGGCGAGGGCGAGGGCGATGCCACCAACGGCA
AGCTGACCCTGAAGTTCATCTGCACCACCGGCAAGCTGCCCGTGCCCTGGCCCACCCTCGTGACCACCCT
GAGCCACGGCGTGCAGTGCTTCGCCCGCTACCCCGACCACATGAAGCAGCACGACTTCTTCAAGTCCGCC
ATGCCCGAAGGCTACGTCCAGGAGCGCACCATCTTCTTCAAGGACGACGGCACCTACAAGACCCGCGCCG
AGGTGAAGTTCGAGGGCGACACCCTAGTGAACCGCATCGAGCTGAAGGGCGTCGACTTCAAGGAGGACGG
CAACATCCTGGGGCACAAGCTGGAGTACAACTTCAACAGCCACAACATCTATATCATGGCCGTCAAGCAG
AAGAACGGCATCAAGGTGAACTTCAAGATCCGCCACAACGTGGAGGACGGCAGCGTGCAGCTCGCCGACC
ACTACCAGCAGAACACCCCCATCGGCGACGGCCCCGTGCTGCTGCCCGACAGCCACTACCTGAGCACCCA
GTCCGTGCTGAGCAAAGACCCCAACGAGAAGCGCGATCACATGGTCCTGCTGGAGTTCCGCACCGCCGCC
GGGATCACTCTCGGCATGGACGAGCTGTACAAGACCGGTGCCGGAGGTGGGGGCCTAGGAATGGTGAGCA
AGGGCGAGGAGAATAACATGGCCATCATCAAGGAGTTCATGCGCTTCAAGGTGCGCATGGAGGGCTCCGT
GAACGGCCACGAGTTCGAGATCGAGGGCGAGGGCGAGGGCCGCCCCTACGAGGGCTTTCAGACCGTTAAG
CTGAAGGTGACCAAGGGTGGCCCCCTGCCCTTCGCCTGGGACATCTTGTCCCCTCAGTTCACCTACGGCT
CCAAGGCCTACGTGAAGCACCCCGCCGAANTCCCCGAATACCTNAAGCTGTCCTTNNCCGAGGGCTTCAA
NNNGGAACCNNNGATGAANTTCAAGNANNGNGGNCNNGNNGACCNNNANNNNGGANNNNNNCTGNNGGA
