>Addgene plasmid #118856 | pQLinkHD_EBFP2-LSSmOrange | depositor partial sequence | sequence record 224645 | pQE_R was the primer used to obtain seqence data
NNNGNNCAGCTCNGCNNNTNNCTTACCACTTTGTACAAGAAAGCTGGGTCAAGCTTTTACTTGTACAGCT
CGTCCATGCCTCCGGTGGAGTGGCGGCCCTCGGCGCGTTCGTACTGTTCCACGATGGTGTAGTCCTCGTT
GTGGGAGGTGATGTCCAACTTGATGTCGACGATGTAGGCGCCGGGCAACTGCACGGGCTTCTTGGCCTTG
TAGGTGGTCTTGACCTCGGAGGTGTAGTGGCCGCCGTCCTTCAGCTTCAGCCTGAGCTTGTCCTCGCCCT
TCAGGGCGCCGTCCTCGGGGTACATCCGCTCGGAGGAGGCCTCCATGCCCATGGTCTTCTTCTGCATTAC
GGGGCCGTCGGAGGGGAAGTTGGTGCCGCGCAGCTTCACCTTGTAGATGAACTCGCCGTCCTGCAGGGAG
GAGTCCTGAGTCACGGTCACCACGCCGCCGTCCTCGAAGTTCATCACGCGCTCCCACTTGAAGCCCTCGG
GGAAGGACAGCTTGAGGTAGTCGGGGATGTCGGCGGGGTGCTTCACGTAGGCCTTGGAGCCGTAGGTGAA
CTGAGGGGACAAGATGTCCCAGGCGAAGGGCAGGGGGCCACCCTTGGTCACCTTCAGCTTAACGGTCTGA
AAGCCCTCGTAGGGGCGGCCCTCGCCCTCGCCCTCGATCTCGAACTCGTGGCCGTTCACGGAGCCCTCCA
TGCGCACCTTGAAGCGCATGAACTCCTTGATGATGGCCATGTTATTCTCCTCGCCCTTGCTCACCATTCC
TAGGCCCCCACCTCCGGCACCGGTCTTGTACAGCTCGTCCATGCCGAGAGTGATCCCGGCGGCGGTGCGG
AACTCCAGCAGGACCATGTGATCGCGCTTCTCGTTGGGGTCTTTGCTCANCCACGGACTGGGTGCTCAGG
TAGTGGCTGTCGGGCAGCACCNCGGGGCCGTCCCCCANGGGGGTGTTCTGNNNNNNNNNNNCCGCCNNCN
NNCCCCNNCCCCCCCCCC
